Addgene plasmid #236099: pcDNA3-ER-ExRai-CKAR2
Purpose: Enhanced excitation-ratiometric biosensor for monitoring Protein Kinase C activity in living cells, targeted to ER surface.
Depositing lab: Jin Zhang. Depositing organization: University of California, San Diego (UCSD). Publication: Sensitive fluorescent biosensor reveals differential subcellular regulation of PKC. Su Q, Zhang J, Lin W, Zhang JF, Newton AC, Mehta S, Yang J, Zhang J. Nat Chem Biol. 2024 Oct 11. doi: 10.1038/s41589-024-01758-3. PubMed 39394268.
Backbone
  Vector backbone: pcDNA3
  Backbone manufacturer: Invitrogen
  Backbone size w/o insert (bp): 5449
  Total vector size (bp): 6769
  Vector type: Mammalian Expression
  Selectable markers: Neomycin (select with G418)
Growth in bacteria
  Bacterial resistance: Ampicillin, 100 μg/mL
  Growth temperature: 37°C
  Growth strain: DH5alpha
  Copy number: High Copy
Gene/Insert
  Gene/Insert name: CYP450-ExRai-CKAR2
  Species: Synthetic
  Insert size (bp): 1320
  Promoter: CMV
  Tag / fusion protein: N-terminal 27 amino acids from CYP450 (N terminal on insert)
  Cloning method: Restriction Enzyme; 5′ cloning site HindIII (not destroyed); 3′ cloning site EcoRI (not destroyed)
  Sequencing primers: 5′ CMV forward; 3′ BGH reverse
Terms and licenses: Academic/Nonprofit Terms; Industry Terms: Not Available to Industry
How to cite: pcDNA3-ER-ExRai-CKAR2 was a gift from Jin Zhang (Addgene plasmid # 236099 ; http://n2t.net/addgene:236099 ; RRID:Addgene_236099)
