[The description below was written by a language model from this plasmid's Addgene catalogue record and pLannotate feature annotations shown in this document.]
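Description:
pcDNA3-ER-ExRai-CKAR2 is a mammalian expression plasmid of about 6.8 kb built on the pcDNA3 backbone. It encodes a genetically encoded fluorescent biosensor for protein kinase C (PKC) activity that is anchored to the surface of the endoplasmic reticulum. The plasmid is maintained at high copy in E. coli through a ColE1/pUC-type origin with ampicillin selection (AmpR under its own bla promoter), and it also carries an f1 origin. For selection of stably transfected mammalian cells, an SV40 early promoter drives a neomycin phosphotransferase gene followed by an SV40 polyadenylation signal, giving G418 resistance.

The synthetic insert of roughly 1.3 kb sits between HindIII and EcoRI sites. It is transcribed from the CMV immediate-early enhancer/promoter and terminated by the bovine growth hormone poly(A) signal. T7 and SP6 phage promoters flank the cloning region. The open reading frame begins with the N-terminal 27 amino acids of a cytochrome P450, annotated as a rabbit CYP2C1 fragment, which serves as the ER-targeting sequence. Downstream, the feature table identifies an EGFP-derived green fluorescent protein (annotated cEGFP) and then a fragment matching yeast Rad53. In kinase activity reporters of this type, the Rad53 fragment is generally a phosphoamino-acid-binding FHA domain that engages a phosphorylated substrate peptide and so changes the fluorophore's properties. The record does not itself annotate the PKC substrate sequence or spell out this mechanism. As an excitation-ratiometric sensor, it reports activity as a shift in the ratio of fluorescence elicited at two excitation wavelengths. It is intended for live-cell imaging of PKC signalling specifically at the ER, for example to compare PKC regulation between subcellular compartments.
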