Features (pLannotate 1.2.2; 23 found; start..end, strand, type, name):
     28..80      -  misc_feature   bom (fragment): basis of mobility region from pBR322
    235..614     +  enhancer       CMV enhancer: human cytomegalovirus immediate early enhancer
    615..818     +  promoter       CMV promoter: human cytomegalovirus (CMV) immediate early promoter
    814..847     +  LTR            5' LTR (truncated) (fragment): truncated 5' long terminal repeat (LTR) from HIV-1
    863..881     +  promoter       T7 promoter: promoter for bacteriophage T7 RNA polymerase
    938..1018    +  CDS            CYP2C1 (fragment): CP2C1_RABIT - Experimental evidence at protein level: Swiss-Prot protein existence level 1. Cytochromes P450 are a group of heme-thiolate monooxygenases. In liver microsomes, this enzyme is involved in an NADPH-dependent electron transport pathway. It oxidizes a variety of structurally unrelated compounds, including steroids, fatty acids, and xenobiotics. From Oryctolagus cuniculus (Rabbit).
   1103..1825    +  CDS            cEGFP: cEGFP is a basic (constitutively fluorescent) green fluorescent protein published in 2008, derived from Aequorea victoria.
   1835..2257    +  CDS            RAD53 (fragment): RAD53_YEAST - Also known as MEC2, SAD1, SPK1. Experimental evidence at protein level: Swiss-Prot protein existence level 1. Controls S-phase checkpoint as well as G1 and G2 DNA damage checkpoints. Phosphorylates proteins on serine, threonine, and tyrosine. Prevents entry into anaphase and mitotic exit after DNA damage via regulation of the Polo kinase CDC5. Seems to be involved in the phosphorylation of RPH1. From Saccharomyces cerevisiae (strain ATCC 204508 / S288c) (Baker's yeast).
   2321..2339    -  promoter       SP6 promoter: promoter for bacteriophage SP6 RNA polymerase
   2365..2589    +  polyA_signal   bGH poly(A) signal: bovine growth hormone polyadenylation signal
   2593..2614    +  promoter       SV40 promoter (fragment): SV40 enhancer and early promoter
   2635..3063    +  rep_origin     f1 ori (sequence partly withheld): f1 bacteriophage origin of replication; arrow indicates direction of (+) strand synthesis
   3077..3406    +  promoter       SV40 promoter: SV40 enhancer and early promoter
   3473..4264    +  CDS            neo: KKA2_KLEPN - Also known as kan, nptII. Experimental evidence at protein level: Swiss-Prot protein existence level 1. Resistance to kanamycin, neomycin, paromomycin, ribostamycin, butirosin and gentamicin B. From Klebsiella pneumoniae.
   4288..4446    +  CDS            ble (fragment): BLE_KLEPN - Experimental evidence at protein level: Swiss-Prot protein existence level 1. Binding protein with a strong affinity to the bleomycin family of antibiotics. Binds to CL990; an antimitotic-antibiotic compound. From Klebsiella pneumoniae.
   4441..4562    +  polyA_signal   SV40 poly(A) signal: SV40 polyadenylation signal
   4635..4651    -  protein_bind   lac operator: The lac repressor binds to the lac operator to inhibit transcription in E. coli. This inhibition can be relieved by adding lactose or isopropyl-β-D-thiogalactopyranoside (IPTG). lac repressor encoded by lacI
   4659..4689    -  promoter       lac promoter: promoter for the E. coli lac operon
   4704..4725    -  protein_bind   CAP binding site: CAP binding activates transcription in the presence of cAMP. E. coli catabolite activator protein
   4738..4830    -  CDS            lacI (fragment): lac repressor; lacI; The lac repressor binds to the lac operator to inhibit transcription in E. coli. This inhibition can be relieved by adding lactose or isopropyl-β-D-thiogalactopyranoside (IPTG).
   5013..5601    -  rep_origin     ori: high-copy-number ColE1/pMB1/pBR322/pUC origin of replication
   5772..6632    -  CDS            AmpR: β-lactamase; bla; confers resistance to ampicillin, carbenicillin, and related antibiotics
   6633..6737    -  promoter       AmpR promoter: bla
>Addgene plasmid #236099 | pcDNA3-ER-ExRai-CKAR2 | addgene full sequence | sequence record 473790 | Addgene NGS Result
GACGGATCGGGAGATCTCCCGATCCCCTATGGTGCACTCTCAGTACAATCTGCTCTGATGCCGCATAGTT
AAGCCAGTATCTGCTCCCTGCTTGTGTGTTGGAGGTCGCTGAGTAGTGCGCGAGCAAAATTTAAGCTACA
ACAAGGCAAGGCTTGACCGACAATTGCATGAAGAATCTGCTTAGGGTTAGGCGTTTTGCGCTGCTTCGCG
ATGTACGGGCCAGATATACGCGTTGACATTGATTATTGACTAGTTATTAATAGTAATCAATTACGGGGTC
ATTAGTTCATAGCCCATATATGGAGTTCCGCGTTACATAACTTACGGTAAATGGCCCGCCTGGCTGACCG
CCCAACGACCCCCGCCCATTGACGTCAATAATGACGTATGTTCCCATAGTAACGCCAATAGGGACTTTCC
ATTGACGTCAATGGGTGGAGTATTTACGGTAAACTGCCCACTTGGCAGTACATCAAGTGTATCATATGCC
AAGTACGCCCCCTATTGACGTCAATGACGGTAAATGGCCCGCCTGGCATTATGCCCAGTACATGACCTTA
TGGGACTTTCCTACTTGGCAGTACATCTACGTATTAGTCATCGCTATTACCATGGTGATGCGGTTTTGGC
AGTACATCAATGGGCGTGGATAGCGGTTTGACTCACGGGGATTTCCAAGTCTCCACCCCATTGACGTCAA
TGGGAGTTTGTTTTGGCACCAAAATCAACGGGACTTTCCAAAATGTCGTAACAACTCCGCCCCATTGACG
CAAATGGGCGGTAGGCGTGTACGGTGGGAGGTCTATATAAGCAGAGCTCTCTGGCTAACTAGAGAACCCA
CTGCTTACTGGCTTATCGAAATTAATACGACTCACTATAGGGAGACCCAAGCTTGGTACCCCTTGCAGCT
TCCAGTTGTCAGGAAGAGAAGGCTCCCATGGACCCTGTGGTGGTGCTGGGGCTCTGTCTCTCCTGTTTGC
TTCTCCTTTCACTCTGGAAACAGAGCTATGGGGGAGGGGATCCCATGCGATTCAGAAGATTCCAGACGTT
GAAGGACAAGGCTAAGGCTGGCGGCACCGGCGGCAGCGAGCTCAGCAGCTACAACGTCTATATCAAGGCC
GACAAGCAGAAGAACGGCATCAAGGCGAACTTCAAGATCCGCCACAACATCGAGGACGGCGGCGTGCAGC
TCGCCTACCACTACCAGCAGAACACCCCCATCGGCGACGGCCCCGTGCTGCTGCCCGACAACCACTACCT
GAGCGTGCAGTCCAAACTTTCGAAAGACCCCAACGAGAAGCGCGATCACATGGTCCTGCTGGAGTTCGTG
ACCGCCGCCGGGATCACTCTCGGCATGGACGAGCTGTACAAGGGCGGTACCGGAGGGAGCATGGTGAGCA
AGGGCGAGGAGCTGTTCACCGGGGTGGTGCCCATCCTGGTCGAGCTGGACGGCGACGTAAACGGCCACAA
GTTCAGCGTGTCCGGCGAGGGTGAGGGCGATGCCACCTACGGCAAGCTGACCCTGAAGTTCATCTGCACC
ACCGGCAAGCTGCCCGTGCCCTGGCCCACCCTCGTGACCACCCTGACCTACGGCGTGCAGTGCTTCAGCC
GCTACCCCGACCACATGAAGCAGCACGACTTCTTCAAGTCCGCCATGCCCGAAGGCTACATCCAGGAGCG
CACCATCTTCTTCAAGGACGACGGCAACTACAAGACCCGCGCCGAGGTGAAGTTCGAGGGCGACACCCTG
GTGAACCGCATCGAGCTGAAGGGCATCGACTTCAAGGAGGACGGCAACATCCTGGGGCACAAGCTGGAGT
ACAACATCTCCCATAAGTTTTCTCAAGAACAGATCGGCGAAAACATTGTGTGCAGGGTCATTTGTACCAC
GGGTCAAATTCCCATCCGAGATTTGTCAGCTGATATTTCACAAGTGCTTAAGGAAAAACGATCCATAAAG
AAAGTTTGGACATTTGGTAGAAACCCAGCCTGTGACTATCATTTAGGAAACATTTCAAGACTGTCAAATA
AGCATTTCCAAATACTACTAGGAGAAGACGGTAACCTTTTATTGAATGACATTTCCACTAATGGGACCTG
GTTAAATGGGCAAAAAGTCGAGAAGAACAGCAATCAGTTACTGTCTCAAGGTGATGAAATAACCGTTGGT
GTAGGCGTGGAATCAGATATTTTATCTCTGGTCATTTTCATAAACGACAAATTTAAGCAGTGCCTCGAGC
AGAACAAAGTTGATCGCTAAGAATTCTGCAGATATCCATCACACTGGCGGCCGCTCGAGCATGCATCTAG
AGGGCCCTATTCTATAGTGTCACCTAAATGCTAGAGCTCGCTGATCAGCCTCGACTGTGCCTTCTAGTTG
CCAGCCATCTGTTGTTTGCCCCTCCCCCGTGCCTTCCTTGACCCTGGAAGGTGCCACTCCCACTGTCCTT
TCCTAATAAAATGAGGAAATTGCATCGCATTGTCTGAGTAGGTGTCATTCTATTCTGGGGGGTGGGGTGG
GGCAGGACAGCAAGGGGGAGGATTGGGAAGACAATAGCAGGCATGCTGGGGATGCGGTGGGCTCTATGGC
TTCTGAGGCGGAAAGAACCAGCTGGGGCTCTAGGGGGTATCCCC
[124 nt withheld, positions 2635-2758]
C
[91 nt withheld, positions 2760-2850]
A
[49 nt withheld, positions 2852-2900]
CCTTTGACGTTGGAGTCCACGTTCTTT
[37 nt withheld, positions 2928-2964]
ACCCTATCTCGGTCTATTCTTTTGATTTATAAGGGATTTTGCCGATTTCGGCCTATTGGTTAAAAAATGA
GCTGATTTAACAAAAATTTAACGCGAATTAATTCTGTGGAATGTGTGTCAGTTAGGGTGTGGAAAGTCCC
CAGGCTCCCCAGCAGGCAGAAGTATGCAAAGCATGCATCTCAATTAGTCAGCAACCAGGTGTGGAAAGTC
CCCAGGCTCCCCAGCAGGCAGAAGTATGCAAAGCATGCATCTCAATTAGTCAGCAACCATAGTCCCGCCC
CTAACTCCGCCCATCCCGCCCCTAACTCCGCCCAGTTCCGCCCATTCTCCGCCCCATGGCTGACTAATTT
TTTTTATTTATGCAGAGGCCGAGGCCGCCTCTGCCTCTGAGCTATTCCAGAAGTAGTGAGGAGGCTTTTT
TGGAGGCCTAGGCTTTTGCAAAAAGCTCCCGGGAGCTTGTATATCCATTTTCGGATCTGATCAAGAGACA
GGATGAGGATCGTTTCGCATGATTGAACAAGATGGATTGCACGCAGGTTCTCCGGCCGCTTGGGTGGAGA
GGCTATTCGGCTATGACTGGGCACAACAGACAATCGGCTGCTCTGATGCCGCCGTGTTCCGGCTGTCAGC
GCAGGGGCGCCCGGTTCTTTTTGTCAAGACCGACCTGTCCGGTGCCCTGAATGAACTGCAGGACGAGGCA
GCGCGGCTATCGTGGCTGGCCACGACGGGCGTTCCTTGCGCAGCTGTGCTCGACGTTGTCACTGAAGCGG
GAAGGGACTGGCTGCTATTGGGCGAAGTGCCGGGGCAGGATCTCCTGTCATCTCACCTTGCTCCTGCCGA
GAAAGTATCCATCATGGCTGATGCAATGCGGCGGCTGCATACGCTTGATCCGGCTACCTGCCCATTCGAC
CACCAAGCGAAACATCGCATCGAGCGAGCACGTACTCGGATGGAAGCCGGTCTTGTCGATCAGGATGATC
TGGACGAAGAGCATCAGGGGCTCGCGCCAGCCGAACTGTTCGCCAGGCTCAAGGCGCGCATGCCCGACGG
CGAGGATCTCGTCGTGACCCATGGCGATGCCTGCTTGCCGAATATCATGGTGGAAAATGGCCGCTTTTCT
GGATTCATCGACTGTGGCCGGCTGGGTGTGGCGGACCGCTATCAGGACATAGCGTTGGCTACCCGTGATA
TTGCTGAAGAGCTTGGCGGCGAATGGGCTGACCGCTTCCTCGTGCTTTACGGTATCGCCGCTCCCGATTC
GCAGCGCATCGCCTTCTATCGCCTTCTTGACGAGTTCTTCTGAGCGGGACTCTGGGGTTCGAAATGACCG
ACCAAGCGACGCCCAACCTGCCATCACGAGATTTCGATTCCACCGCCGCCTTCTATGAAAGGTTGGGCTT
CGGAATCGTTTTCCGGGACGCCGGCTGGATGATCCTCCAGCGCGGGGATCTCATGCTGGAGTTCTTCGCC
CACCCCAACTTGTTTATTGCAGCTTATAATGGTTACAAATAAAGCAATAGCATCACAAATTTCACAAATA
AAGCATTTTTTTCACTGCATTCTAGTTGTGGTTTGTCCAAACTCATCAATGTATCTTATCATGTCTGTAT
ACCGTCGACCTCTAGCTAGAGCTTGGCGTAATCATGGTCATAGCTGTTTCCTGTGTGAAATTGTTATCCG
CTCACAATTCCACACAACATACGAGCCGGAAGCATAAAGTGTAAAGCCTGGGGTGCCTAATGAGTGAGCT
AACTCACATTAATTGCGTTGCGCTCACTGCCCGCTTTCCAGTCGGGAAACCTGTCGTGCCAGCTGCATTA
ATGAATCGGCCAACGCGCGGGGAGAGGCGGTTTGCGTATTGGGCGCTCTTCCGCTTCCTCGCTCACTGAC
TCGCTGCGCTCGGTCGTTCGGCTGCGGCGAGCGGTATCAGCTCACTCAAAGGCGGTAATACGGTTATCCA
CAGAATCAGGGGATAACGCAGGAAAGAACATGTGAGCAAAAGGCCAGCAAAAGGCCAGGAACCGTAAAAA
GGCCGCGTTGCTGGCGTTTTTCCATAGGCTCCGCCCCCCTGACGAGCATCACAAAAATCGACGCTCAAGT
CAGAGGTGGCGAAACCCGACAGGACTATAAAGATACCAGGCGTTTCCCCCTGGAAGCTCCCTCGTGCGCT
CTCCTGTTCCGACCCTGCCGCTTACCGGATACCTGTCCGCCTTTCTCCCTTCGGGAAGCGTGGCGCTTTC
TCATAGCTCACGCTGTAGGTATCTCAGTTCGGTGTAGGTCGTTCGCTCCAAGCTGGGCTGTGTGCACGAA
CCCCCCGTTCAGCCCGACCGCTGCGCCTTATCCGGTAACTATCGTCTTGAGTCCAACCCGGTAAGACACG
ACTTATCGCCACTGGCAGCAGCCACTGGTAACAGGATTAGCAGAGCGAGGTATGTAGGCGGTGCTACAGA
GTTCTTGAAGTGGTGGCCTAACTACGGCTACACTAGAAGAACAGTATTTGGTATCTGCGCTCTGCTGAAG
CCAGTTACCTTCGGAAAAAGAGTTGGTAGCTCTTGATCCGGCAAACAAACCACCGCTGGTAGCGGTGGTT
TTTTTGTTTGCAAGCAGCAGATTACGCGCAGAAAAAAAGGATCTCAAGAAGATCCTTTGATCTTTTCTAC
GGGGTCTGACGCTCAGTGGAACGAAAACTCACGTTAAGGGATTTTGGTCATGAGATTATCAAAAAGGATC
TTCACCTAGATCCTTTTAAATTAAAAATGAAGTTTTAAATCAATCTAAAGTATATATGAGTAAACTTGGT
CTGACAGTTACCAATGCTTAATCAGTGAGGCACCTATCTCAGCGATCTGTCTATTTCGTTCATCCATAGT
TGCCTGACTCCCCGTCGTGTAGATAACTACGATACGGGAGGGCTTACCATCTGGCCCCAGTGCTGCAATG
ATACCGCGAGACCCACGCTCACCGGCTCCAGATTTATCAGCAATAAACCAGCCAGCCGGAAGGGCCGAGC
GCAGAAGTGGTCCTGCAACTTTATCCGCCTCCATCCAGTCTATTAATTGTTGCCGGGAAGCTAGAGTAAG
TAGTTCGCCAGTTAATAGTTTGCGCAACGTTGTTGCCATTGCTACAGGCATCGTGGTGTCACGCTCGTCG
TTTGGTATGGCTTCATTCAGCTCCGGTTCCCAACGATCAAGGCGAGTTACATGATCCCCCATGTTGTGCA
AAAAAGCGGTTAGCTCCTTCGGTCCTCCGATCGTTGTCAGAAGTAAGTTGGCCGCAGTGTTATCACTCAT
GGTTATGGCAGCACTGCATAATTCTCTTACTGTCATGCCATCCGTAAGATGCTTTTCTGTGACTGGTGAG
TACTCAACCAAGTCATTCTGAGAATAGTGTATGCGGCGACCGAGTTGCTCTTGCCCGGCGTCAATACGGG
ATAATACCGCGCCACATAGCAGAACTTTAAAAGTGCTCATCATTGGAAAACGTTCTTCGGGGCGAAAACT
CTCAAGGATCTTACCGCTGTTGAGATCCAGTTCGATGTAACCCACTCGTGCACCCAACTGATCTTCAGCA
TCTTTTACTTTCACCAGCGTTTCTGGGTGAGCAAAAACAGGAAGGCAAAATGCCGCAAAAAAGGGAATAA
GGGCGACACGGAAATGTTGAATACTCATACTCTTCCTTTTTCAATATTATTGAAGCATTTATCAGGGTTA
TTGTCTCATGAGCGGATACATATTTGAATGTATTTAGAAAAATAAACAAATAGGGGTTCCGCGCACATTT
CCCCGAAAAGTGCCACCTGACGTC
